>Addgene plasmid #20792 | miR-124-5 promoter GFP | depositor partial sequence | sequence record 9679 | Author sequence
TGCTTTGAGGCACGGTTATGGTCCCATTCTCTTGTCATATTCCATGTCATGGAGTCTGCTCTGGTCAGAG
GCATGTTATGACAAAAGAGCCAGAGGGGAAGGACAGAAGGGAAGTGTCTGGGATATGTTTTGTGTTTTAT
AGAGTTGGGAAACACTGTTAGGGCTGTAACGACAACGATTTGTATCATGCTAAAATGCAGCTCAGACTGA
GCAAGTTCATTTAGATTGTCTATGACATGTAGAATTATAAGCCAAGTCATGATTAAAGAATACAAACTCT
GGAAAGTAACGTAAAAATGTTTTTTTACAACCAGTTTTGGTTTCCCAAATAACTTTTCAGAGAATATTTT
ATAAACGTGACCTATTTCTTAATAAGAGAAAAATAAATAAATAAATAAATAAATAAAAAGTGCACATTGC
GCTATTTACAGACTGTTTGAGACAATAAGCAATAAGGGAATAAGAGTATAATATGGAATATAAATGAGCA
TGTAGGTTACCAAAAAAAAAAAAAACATGTAGCCTACTGCTAATGCAAGTCTAAGGTTTTCAGAGCGATT
GAAAAGCTTTAAATGACTCTTGTTTAATGCTAGAAATTTATCTAAATAGACCCTACGTTTTAGCAACAAT
TAAAACGTTACTTTAAGCAATAATTACAGATTTCCCCGCATCAATATTCGTATAATAATATTCTCGGTGT
TTGTTTTTTCGATTTATTTATTCGCTGCTTATTCTGACATAGCCTACCTGACTTAATTCTGTGCCGCAGC
TGAACTCATTTCAGACAAATTCGTCCAAGAGGATACCTTTGAGCAAACGAATTTTGTTATTTATATGTCC
TATCCCCCAATTTCAGCTTTGCTTTTCATTGTGTGCGTTTAGGACTTCTGACGGGACAGACATTTTCTCC
TTACCTGTGAATAAACGACCTTTCCTGATTATCGCTGATAACAAACAGCTTTGAGGTCAGTGTGAAATAT
CGTCTAATGTCTTTTGTGTTTATTTTAAAAGTAATAACTTTCCTTTTTCACTTTTTAAACCCCGACTTTT
TCTTGCGCTATTTAGAGCATCCGACATTTTCTGACACTGTCAACAACGCACTGGACAGTTCGCGCGCGCG
GGCGTGTATGGTATGTTTGCGCGTGGCGCGTTTGGATGCATGTGTGTGCGGTGTTTGACTAGATGGTTAT
CCTCTCAGTGATTACCATTCGGTAGACACGAAAGTGCAGGCCCCACTCGCATTCAAATCATTGCCCACCA
TCTTGATTGTGGAGGACAGCTTATGAGGCCCCGCAGATTGTTCGGGCTTGACAATGGATTCTTTTGTGAG
GGTGTTTCTCTTTATTTCCTCAGACAATACTTGAGGGTCCTTCTGGTTCTGCTCTCAGGAAATGTTTGCA
AAGTTACACCTTACTATACCTCTTCTAAACAAGTAGGCAGCATTAAACTTCTTTTCCACTCGCAAGTGGC
CACTAAATGGGAGAATTTTTATATGACGTTGCGGTAATGACAGGCGCGCGCTTGATATTTAAATGTAGCC
AATGTCTTCAAGTGTAACTTCACATTACACTAAAAAACAGACACCTGAAAATTCACTTATAAACGTGCAT
CTCTTTCACACACGCCTAAAGCACTGGACAGCACATAGGAGCGAATGTGCGTGTTTATTGAATAATTGAG
CGGCAATACAGGCGCCATGTTTAGCGCGTTTCCCGGGCGCACCGGGCCGTAGAGATGACCTTTCCGTCCT
CTGCTTGAATAGCCGCATAAGTAAAGCGTCCAGCTGGGCCTGTCTAAACCTTCAACGTCAATTCGAAAAT
CGGTATGATTTCCCTGGGAAAATCTGGAAATGTTCTCTAGAAATTCTATGCTATACAAAACGACACTATG
CATGTATTTGCATAAGGCAATCCTTCTAATTATAATTCTAAGTAGCCTACATATTTTTATTTCATATATT
AGTGTAGCTATTAATATTTTGATATAGATAGTGTTAAAATCAGAAATACGCTACCAGTATTACTGGTCTT
AAGGTGTTTGTTGTTAGATGTTGGGCTGCTTTTCTACGAGAGCAAAAATACAAAAACAAAAAATCATTTA
AAGTTAATGAGTAATCAAAAATAAAATCTTGTTTTACCCATCAATTCCGCGTCTTTGGGTTTCCTAATTA
TTATGACTTAATATTACCTTGTAAGCAGTGCAACAACATATATAAATAAGGTTAAAAATGCTTTATTTGT
ATTACGTTTAAAAATTACAAATAAACAAACAAAATTATTAATAATTTTTTATTTTTTATTTTTAGTAGAT
TATCGCCGATAGTTTCCAGCCATGCATGGGTTAATCGTGCTAACTTGCTATGAAAGCGGTCATGGGATGT
GAATTTTTAAAATAAAAATGTTACATATTTAGTTATAATTTTAATCATGCATATAGCCTTTAATAATATG
GTACTTCAGAGATACCAAATCATTTGGGTCAGTAACATTTGCGACCATAAGAATACCATATCCTATACTG
CCTTACAATGTTTATAGGCTACAATAAAGCGGGGTAATCATAAAATTTAAACTCTTTGCATTTAGAGCTT
GAATAAAAAATAGCATTTTCCATTTATCAATATTTTATCAGAATGTGCTTCCCATTTTGATAAATACAAC
ACACAAAAACAATTTTGCCCAGCTTGTTGACGGATATAAGTAATACTTCTCTCTTCTTCAATTATTTGAT
TGATTTAAAATATTGTGTATTATATAATGTGTATGTGAATTAGTTAAATGTGTCTTTGATTTATCAAGTA
ATTTTAGTCGTATTCTGAACTGTATTTAGGGCTTTCCAGAAAAATCTAAATGCATGGGGATATTTTGTCA
CCTAGCCTTGAACCCTGGGAGTCGAGTTTGCTGTGACACTTCTATTCACGCGCATTCTTATGCTCCAATG
TGCAAAACCCATCACTACATTACAGTAAGGAACAATGAGTCGAAATCAGTAAAATCACTTCTGTACACAC
ATTGATGGATGCTTTAACCCCGTCCATATAGGCCATGCAGTATACGTCACATACACGTGTACCAACACAA
CGCGTAACTATAGCCGCCTAGCAAAGTCATCCGTTCACCTTTAACGCCCTTTATAAAATTAACGCGTGTG
ACGTCTCTTTTTCCCCCAGTTCGTTTGAGAACGGACCCTCCTAAATAACAAAACACTTTAACACGTTGTT
CGTAACACCAACACTGAAGTGCATTTTTCCCGCTGGAGCCCAGAGTTCAGCGCCCGGGCCGCGCCGCGCT
GAGGCCCGCTCCCCTCGCCCTTTGTTGGGTCTATTGTAGTGAGTGTGTGTTGGGATTGGGGGCGTAATGA
GAGGGCTGCGACCCCCCGATGGGCTGGATTTGCTATCCAAAGACCGTTAGACAGCGCGTGAATGAATTGG
GACTGAATGTCATTGTAATGCAACTGAACAGCTCCTCCTTCACGCAGTTTAAGACGAGGAGGCCGCTCAA
CTGAGTCGGGAGAAATAGCAAACTGACGGCGTTCAGCGTTCATTTCTGTCCTTTTCTCCGCCGTCCTGTT
CTCAGCTTCTCTTGCTATGGACAAGTGGCCGTCGTTATCCTTCGGATTCAGGAAGGTGTTTTCCCAACTG
ATAAAATCCTCTGAGGGCTTTCTGTCAGAGCTGGGATTTGTGTGGCAAGAGATCTAAAACCACTGAACAA
GAAACGAGGCGAATATGCGTTCAAAATCTGCCCAAATTCTTCGATTGAAGAAAACACGCCATGCATTTGA
AGCTATCATCCAGACCGGACCGCGTTTCTGTGTTGGAATCTCGAGTCTCGTTTCGATTTAAGCGTGATAA
AGGCCTAAAGAGACATGATGCTTATCAAATAAATTTTAGCCCTAAAAATGCTAGCTTTATTTAAATATGG
ACGGCAAACACGATCGAAAAAAGAGGTAGGCTAAAACGAAAAAAAGGAGAGACAATTGTTTTAGCAAGAA
AGAAGAATCGTTTGATCACAAAAAATAAATAAATAAAAACGGATATACCTTTAAAATATAGGACTGTTCT
TCTCAATAGCCTTTGTTTCTATCCACAGGGGACGTCTGGAGAAGACCCTACTAAAATCCAGCCATGACAA
CAACGGTCAAGATAAACATTTAAATCTTATAAGCGTGCTGTAGGAACTTAACAAACATTCAAGAATTATT
TTATTTAAGCAAGCTAATCAAATACATTAAAACCCATAATTTAACGTCAATATCATCGAGGTCAGACGCT
TGTCAAAACAGTTCAGTAAACATCATTAATCGTGCGTGTCGAAAAAAATACACTTTTTGATTCATTTATC
TCATACATTCGATTGGAAAATTGGTTATTGAGAAAAGAAACTGAGCTATATAACAAAAACACACCAAGCG
TCATCAGTTAATGCTGTATTCAGTTCAGTTTAGAGAAGAGGAGAAAATGAATAGAATTTTGATCAAAAGC
CACACAAGTGATATCAGTAGCGTGTCTATTAAAGGCGATAGGTAAAATACGTTTCTAACAACGGGGTATT
CAATATCACGTGCTTGGTTAAAGAACAAGGGCAACTTTTTGAATGTGATTATAAGAATACAAATATAACA
ACCACATACTGTTTAAAGCAAGAGATTAAATTATTGGAATCGTTAAAAAAATCAGAACAACTGGCAGATG
TTAAAAATCAATGTAAATTATTAATTCATATGCATGTTAAAACGAAGACGTCTAAACATCTGCATAAGTG
AAACAGGTTTGCACCAATGGAGGCGCAGTAGCCTACTGTCTATGGGTGCAACCTAAAACATGATTTGTCA
GTGTAGGCTACATTTATGAAAAATAATACCCCAATACTCAGTTCTTAAGGTTAAAACTAAACATTTTTAG
AATATGCACACCCTGTTAGAAAAACTGAACAATTTTAGCCAAAGAATCAATACAATTGCAATCACATAGC
CTTTTCTCAAAATTGTATATCCAGCTAAACTAAAACCTGCAAATGCCACACCGAAATATATCATTGGGCT
GTTCTGCATTGCATAACAGGAGCAAATTTGCGTTGTGCTAAAAATCGGAGGATCTAATTCTCTGGAATGA
CAACGAGTTCTTCCGCTTTACATTATCAAAAAAATAATCTCAGCACATTATAAATATTTTCACGCCATCT
TTACTCTAAAATATGTTTTTCTTCATACACGTGTGCTGCATTCAACTTATGCAATTTAGGACAGTACACA
GTGTATGTAAAGTGCATGTGAAACATTACGAGTCCAGTTTAAATATGGACGCAAACACATCAGAACGCGT
CAACGCAATAAAACTATTTCCGTCTATATAATGCACGTCTGGATGCAGCTTCTTTTTGCAGAATGTCAGG
CGCGCGCTATTTCAAGGACATCTCGCTGATGAGGCTTTGGCTAATGGGGGAGAACTTGGGCCCGGGCCAT
GACGTCATTATGTCCCAATGTAATCCGCTTGCGTTGAGCCCAATCAGCAGAAGGCTGCGCGTGTCTGGGA
CGGGAAGAGAGGACCTCTAATCCGCGAGACTGGATCAGAGAGGCTGAAAAAACACTCAGGGC
