>Addgene plasmid #20792 | miR-124-5 promoter GFP | addgene partial sequence | sequence record 26652 | 20792 with EGFP-N
GCTCCTCGCCCTTGCTCACCATGGTGGCGGCAAGCTCCTTGAATTCGATATCTGCAAAAAGAACAAGTAG
CTTGTATTCCCCATGGCGGCCGCGGGAATTCGATTCTCGGGCAGCGGCTTTTTGGTCCTGCCCTGAGTGT
TTTTTCAGCCTCTCTGATCCAGTCTCGCGGATTAGAGGCCCTCTCTTCCCGTCCCAGACACGCGCAGCCT
TCTGCTGATTGGGCTCAACGCAAGCGGATTACATTGGGACATAATGACGTCATGGCCCGGGCCCAAGTTC
TCCCCCATTAGCCAAAGCCTCATCAGCGAGATGTCCTTGAAATAGCGCGCGCCTGACATTCTGCAAAAAG
AAGCTGCATCCAGACGTGCATTATATAGACGGAAATAGTTTTATTGCGTTGACGCGTTCTGATGTGTTTG
CGTCCATATTTAAACTGGACTCGTAATGTTTCACATGCACTTTACATACACTGTGTACTGTCCTAAATTG
CATAAGTTGAATGCAGCACACGTGTATGAAGAAAAACATATTTTAGAGTAAAGATGGCGTGAAAATATTT
ATAATGTGCTGAGATTATTTTTTTGATAATGTAAAGCGGAAGAACTCGTTGTCATTCCAGAGAATTAGAT
CCTCCGATTTTTAGCACAACGCAAATTTGCTCCTGTTATGCAATGCAGAACAGCCCAATGATATATTTCG
GTGTGGCATTTNCNGGTTTTAGTTTAGCTGGANNNN
