[The description below was written by a language model from this plasmid's Addgene catalogue record.]
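Description:
miR-124-5 promoter GFP is a zebrafish transgenesis reporter plasmid built on a pBluescript II SK+ backbone that was modified to carry a GFP coding sequence and additional cloning sites. It is propagated in E. coli under ampicillin selection. The record lists the copy number as unknown and includes no feature table, so elements such as the replication origin, any polyadenylation signal downstream of GFP, and the particular GFP variant are not stated.

The insert is a roughly 5.6 kb fragment of zebrafish (Danio rerio) genomic DNA lying immediately upstream of the transcriptional start of the mir-124-5 primary transcript. That start site was mapped by 5′-RACE and sits about 1.1 kb from the miRNA hairpin, so the cloned fragment is a putative promoter and regulatory region rather than the microRNA itself. The fragment was cloned between SmaI (destroyed in the process) and SalI sites so that it drives the GFP reporter supplied by the backbone. Although the catalogue lists GFP as a C-terminal tag, the arrangement described is a transcriptional promoter–reporter fusion.

The whole promoter–GFP cassette is flanked by I-SceI meganuclease recognition sites. In fish transgenesis, co-delivering such a plasmid with I-SceI enzyme into early embryos raises the efficiency of genomic integration and germline transmission. The construct is therefore suited to generating transient or stable transgenic zebrafish in which GFP fluorescence reports where and when the mir-124-5 locus is transcribed. This fits the associated study, which compared the expression of microRNAs and their targets during vertebrate development.
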