Addgene plasmid #20792: miR-124-5 promoter GFP
Depositing lab: David Bartel. Depositing organization: Whitehead Institute for Biomedical Research. Publication: Coherent but overlapping expression of microRNAs and their targets during vertebrate development. Shkumatava A, Stark A, Sive H, Bartel DP. Genes Dev. 2009 Feb 15. 23(4):466-81. 10.1101/gad.1745709 PubMed 19240133.
Backbone
  Vector backbone: pBSII SK+ modified to introduce GFP and more cloning sites
  Backbone manufacturer: Bartel Lab
  Vector type: zebrafish expression
Growth in bacteria
  Bacterial resistance: Ampicillin, 100 μg/mL
  Growth temperature: 37°C
  Growth strain: DH5alpha
  Copy number: Unknown
Gene/Insert
  Gene/Insert name: mir-124 (alt name: miR124)
  Species: D. rerio (zebrafish)
  Insert size (bp): 5600
  Entrez Gene: mir124-5 (a.k.a. dre-mir-124-5)
  Tag / fusion protein: GFP (C terminal on backbone)
  Cloning method: Restriction Enzyme; 5′ cloning site SmaI (destroyed during cloning); 3′ cloning site SalI (unknown if destroyed)
  Sequencing primers: 5′ TGCTTTGAGGCACGGTTATGGTCCC
Terms and licenses: Academic/Nonprofit Terms; Industry Terms: Not Available to Industry
Depositor comments: 5′-RACE (GenRacer kit, Invitrogen) identified a transcriptional start of the mir-124-5 primary transcript, which is located 1.1 kb from the mir-124-5 hairpin. A 5.6-kb fragment upstream of the mir-124-5 transcriptional start was amplified from genomic DNA using primers 1 and 2 (5'-TGCTTTGAGGCACGGTTATGGTCCC-3' and 5'-CTCGGGCAGCGGCTTTTTGGTCCTG-3'). The promoter fragment was fused to a GFP reporter gene. The miRNA promoter fusion was flanked by I-SceI meganuclease recognition sites to increase the efficiency of transgenensis.
How to cite: miR-124-5 promoter GFP was a gift from David Bartel (Addgene plasmid # 20792 ; http://n2t.net/addgene:20792 ; RRID:Addgene_20792)
